Addgene plasmid #105395: pJOG168
Purpose: Synthetic biology
Depositing lab: Johannes Stuttmann. Depositing organization: Martin-Luther-Universitaet Halle-Wittenberg. Publication: Peripheral infrastructure vectors and an extended set of plant parts for the Modular Cloning system. Gantner J, Ordon J, Ilse T, Kretschmer C, Gruetzner R, Lofke C, Dagdas Y, Burstenbinder K, Marillonnet S, Stuttmann J. PLoS One. 2018 May 30;13(5):e0197185. doi: 10.1371/journal.pone.0197185. eCollection 2018. PubMed 29847550.
Backbone
  Vector backbone: pAGM1276 (Engler et al., 2014)
  Vector type: Synthetic Biology
Growth in bacteria
  Bacterial resistance: Spectinomycin, 50 μg/mL
  Growth temperature: 37°C
  Growth strain: DH5alpha
  Copy number: High Copy
Gene/Insert
  Gene/Insert name: mVenus (GFP variant)
  Mutation: BsaI/ BpiI restriction sites removed
  Cloning method: Restriction Enzyme; 5′ cloning site BpiI (destroyed during cloning); 3′ cloning site BpiI (destroyed during cloning)
  Sequencing primers: 5′ CTTTGAGTGAGCTGATACCG; 3′ GGGTTCCGCGCACATTTC
Terms and licenses: Academic/Nonprofit Terms; Industry Terms: Not Available to Industry
How to cite: pJOG168 was a gift from Johannes Stuttmann (Addgene plasmid # 105395 ; http://n2t.net/addgene:105395 ; RRID:Addgene_105395)
