[The description below was written by a language model from this plasmid's Addgene catalogue record and pLannotate feature annotations shown in this document.]
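Description:
pJOG168 is a small (about 3 kb) Level 0 part plasmid for the plant Modular Cloning (MoClo) Golden Gate system, built in the pAGM1276 backbone and classed as a synthetic biology vector. It is maintained in E. coli from a high-copy ColE1/pUC-type origin and selected with spectinomycin through the aadA gene, which confers streptomycin/spectinomycin resistance. The short annotated fragments flanking aadA (an integrase piece, a gentamicin acetyltransferase piece and an AmpR promoter) appear to be remnants of the integron-derived resistance cassette and of backbone construction rather than functional genes. The same is likely true of the small lacI fragment just upstream of the insert.

The payload is the coding sequence of mVenus, a rapidly maturing monomeric yellow fluorescent protein derived from Aequorea victoria GFP. It has been "domesticated" by removing internal BsaI and BpiI recognition sites, so the part is not cut internally by the type IIS enzymes on which MoClo assembly relies. The module was inserted through BpiI sites that were destroyed during cloning. In the MoClo scheme such parts are normally released with BsaI to expose defined four-base overhangs for ordered assembly, but neither these sites nor the specific overhangs (and so the position the part occupies, such as an N- or C-terminal tag slot) are stated in the record. No promoter or terminator accompanies mVenus, so the plasmid is not an expression construct in its own right. It serves as a reusable building block to be combined with promoters, other coding modules and terminators into transcription units, typically to make fluorescent fusion proteins or reporters in plants.
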