Features (pLannotate 1.2.2; 7 found; start..end, strand, type, name):
    314..363     +  CDS            lacI (fragment): lac repressor; lacI; The lac repressor binds to the lac operator to inhibit transcription in E. coli. This inhibition can be relieved by adding lactose or isopropyl-β-D-thiogalactopyranoside (IPTG).
    381..1097    +  CDS            mVenus: mVenus is a basic (constitutively fluorescent) yellow fluorescent protein published in 2006, derived from Aequorea victoria. It is reported to be a rapidly-maturing monomer with moderate acid sensitivity.
   1228..1332    +  promoter       AmpR promoter: bla
   1323..1403    -  CDS            int (fragment): INT2_ECOLX - Protein inferred from homology: Swiss-Prot protein existence level 3. Putative integrase believed to be involved in the insertion of antibiotic resistance genes into plasmids and transposons. From Escherichia coli.
   1491..1547    +  CDS            GmR (fragment): gentamycin acetyltransferase; aacC1; confers resistance to gentamycin
   1554..2342    +  CDS            aadA: S3AD_ECOLX - Experimental evidence at protein level: Swiss-Prot protein existence level 1. Mediates bacterial resistance to the antibiotics streptomycin and spectinomycin. From Escherichia coli.
   2516..131     +  rep_origin     ori (across the origin): high-copy-number ColE1/pMB1/pBR322/pUC origin of replication
>Addgene plasmid #105395 | pJOG168 | addgene full sequence | sequence record 207039 | Addgene NGS Result
GAACAGGAGAGCGCACGAGGGAGCTTCCAGGGGGAAACGCCTGGTATCTTTATAGTCCTGTCGGGTTTCG
CCACCTCTGACTTGAGCGTCGATTTTTGTGATGCTCGTCAGGGGGGCGGAGCCTATGGAAAAACGCCAGC
AACGCGGCCTTTTTACGGTTCCTGGCCTTTTGCTGGCCTTTTGCTCACATGTTCTTTCCTGCGTTATCCC
CTGATTCTGTGGATAACCGTATTACCGCCTTTGAGTGAGCTGATACCGCTCGCCGCAGCCGAACGACCGA
GCGCAGCGAGTCAGTGAGCGAGGAAGCGGAAGAGCGCCCAATACGCAAACCGCCTCTCCCCGCGCGTTGG
CCGATTCATTAATCACTCTGTGGTCTCACCATGGTGAGCAAGGGCGAGGAGCTGTTCACCGGGGTGGTGC
CCATCCTGGTCGAGCTGGACGGCGACGTAAACGGCCACAAGTTCAGCGTGTCCGGCGAGGGCGAGGGCGA
TGCCACCTACGGCAAGCTGACCCTGAAGCTGATCTGCACCACCGGCAAGCTGCCCGTGCCCTGGCCCACC
CTCGTGACCACCCTGGGCTACGGCCTGCAGTGCTTCGCCCGCTACCCCGACCACATGAAGCAGCACGACT
TCTTCAAGTCCGCCATGCCCGAAGGCTACGTCCAGGAGCGCACCATCTTCTTCAAGGACGACGGCAACTA
CAAGACCCGCGCCGAGGTGAAGTTCGAGGGCGACACCCTGGTGAACCGCATCGAGCTGAAGGGCATCGAC
TTCAAGGAGGACGGCAACATCCTGGGGCACAAGCTGGAGTACAACTACAACAGCCACAACGTCTATATCA
CCGCCGACAAGCAGAAGAACGGCATCAAGGCCAACTTCAAGATCCGCCACAACATCGAGGACGGCGGCGT
GCAGCTCGCCGACCACTACCAGCAGAACACCCCCATCGGCGACGGCCCCGTGCTGCTGCCCGACAACCAC
TACCTGAGCTACCAGTCCAAGCTGAGCAAGGATCCCAACGAGAAGCGCGATCACATGGTCCTGCTGGAGT
TCGTGACCGCCGCCGGGATCACTCTCGGCATGGACGAGCTGTACAAATCTGCAATGTGAGACCACGAAGT
GGCTCTTCAGTGGACGAAAGGGCCTCGTGATACGCCTATTTTTATAGGTTAATGTCATGATAATAATGGT
TTCTTAGACGTCAGGTGGCACTTTTCGGGGAAATGTGCGCGGAACCCCTATTTGTTTATTTTTCTAAATA
CATTCAAATATGTATCCGCTCATGAGACAATAACCCTGATAAATGCTTCAATAATATTGAAAAAGGAAGA
GTATGCGCTCACGCAACTGGTCCAGAACCTTGACCGAACGCAGCGGTGGTAACGGCGCAGTGGCGGTTTT
CATGGCTTGTTATGACTGTTTTTTTTTGGGGTACAGTCTATGCCTCGGGCATCCAAGCAGCAAGCGCGTT
ACGCCGTGGGTCGATGTTTGATGTTATGGAGCAGCAACGATGTTACGCAGCAGGGCAGTCGCCCTAAAAC
AAAGTTAAACATCATGAGGGAAGCGGTGATCGCCGAAGTATCGACTCAACTATCAGAGGTAGTTGGCGTC
ATCGAGCGCCATCTCGAACCGACGTTGCTGGCCGTACATTTGTACGGCTCCGCAGTGGATGGCGGCCTGA
AGCCACACAGCGATATTGATTTGCTGGTTACGGTGACCGTAAGGCTTGATGAAACAACGCGGCGAGCTTT
GATCAACGACCTTTTGGAAACTTCGGCTTCCCCTGGAGAGAGCGAGATTCTCCGCGCTGTAGAAGTCACC
ATTGTTGTGCACGACGACATCATTCCGTGGCGTTATCCAGCTAAGCGCGAACTGCAATTTGGAGAATGGC
AGCGCAATGACATTCTTGCAGGTATCTTCGAGCCAGCCACGATCGACATTGATCTGGCTATCTTGCTGAC
AAAAGCAAGAGAACATAGCGTTGCCTTGGTAGGTCCAGCGGCGGAGGAACTCTTTGATCCGGTTCCTGAA
CAGGATCTATTTGAGGCGCTAAATGAAACCTTAACGCTATGGAACTCGCCGCCCGACTGGGCTGGCGATG
AGCGAAATGTAGTGCTTACGTTGTCCCGCATTTGGTACAGCGCAGTAACCGGCAAAATCGCGCCGAAGGA
TGTCGCTGCCGACTGGGCAATGGAGCGCCTGCCGGCCCAGTATCAGCCCGTCATACTTGAAGCTAGACAG
GCTTATCTTGGACAAGAAGAAGATCGCTTGGCCTCGCGCGCAGATCAGTTGGAAGAATTTGTCCATTACG
TAAAAGGCGAGATCACCAAGGTAGTCGGCAAATAACTGTCAGACCAAGTTTACTCATATATACTTTAGAT
TGATTTAAAACTTCATTTTTAATTTAAAAGGATCTAGGTGAAGATCCTTTTTGATAATCTCATGACCAAA
ATCCCTTAACGTGAGTTTTCGTTCCACTGAGCGTCAGACCCCGTAGAAAAGATCAAAGGATCTTCTTGAG
ATCCTTTTTTTCTGCGCGTAATCTGCTGCTTGCAAACAAAAAAACCACCGCTACCAGCGGTGGTTTGTTT
GCCGGATCAAGAGCTACCAACTCTTTTTCCGAAGGTAACTGGCTTCAGCAGAGCGCAGATACCAAATACT
GTTCTTCTAGTGTAGCCGTAGTTAGGCCACCACTTCAAGAACTCTGTAGCACCGCCTACATACCTCGCTC
TGCTAATCCTGTTACCAGTGGCTGCTGCCAGTGGCGATAAGTCGTGTCTTACCGGGTTGGACTCAAGACG
ATAGTTACCGGATAAGGCGCAGCGGTCGGGCTGAACGGGGGGTTCGTGCACACAGCCCAGCTTGGAGCGA
ACGACCTACACCGAACTGAGATACCTACAGCGTGAGCTATGAGAAAGCGCCACGCTTCCCGAAGGGAGAA
AGGCGGACAGGTATCCGGTAAGCGGCAGGGTCG
